Addgene plasmid #163274: D8N7C7
Purpose: Inducible expression of UniProt identifier D8N7C7
Depositing lab: Martin Engqvist. Depositing organization: Chalmers University of Technology. Publication: Experimental and computational investigation of enzyme functional annotations uncovers misannotation in the EC 1.1.3.15 enzyme class. Rembeza E, Engqvist MKM. PLoS Comput Biol. 2021 Sep 23;17(9):e1009446. doi: 10.1371/journal.pcbi.1009446. eCollection 2021 Sep. PubMed 34555022.
Backbone
  Vector backbone: pET21a(+)
  Vector type: Bacterial Expression
Growth in bacteria
  Bacterial resistance: Ampicillin, 100 μg/mL
  Growth temperature: 37°C
  Growth strain: DH5alpha
  Copy number: High Copy
Gene/Insert
  Gene/Insert name: D8N7C7 (alt name: flavoprotein oxidoreductase)
  Species: Ralstonia solanacearum
  Promoter: T7
  Tag / fusion protein: T7 (N terminal on backbone); 10xHis (C terminal on backbone)
  Cloning method: Unknown
  Sequencing primers: 5′ T7; 3′ T7-term
Terms and licenses: Academic/Nonprofit Terms; Industry Terms: Not Available to Industry
Depositor comments: Insert name is a UniProt identifier
How to cite: D8N7C7 was a gift from Martin Engqvist (Addgene plasmid # 163274 ; http://n2t.net/addgene:163274 ; RRID:Addgene_163274)
