[The description below was written by a language model from this plasmid's Addgene catalogue record and pLannotate feature annotations shown in this document.]
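Description:
D8N7C7 is a bacterial expression plasmid built on the pET21a(+) backbone for inducible production of a Ralstonia solanacearum protein, named after its UniProt identifier and described in the record as a flavoprotein oxidoreductase. The sequenced record is 6,500 nt. The plasmid is maintained in E. coli through a ColE1/pMB1-type origin and selected with ampicillin via the bla gene and its own promoter. The catalogue lists it as high copy, although the feature table also shows the rop gene and bom region inherited from pBR322, which normally moderate copy number. An f1 origin is present as well, along with short tetracycline-resistance fragments that are nonfunctional remnants of the backbone.

Expression is driven by a T7 promoter followed immediately by a lac operator and the strong T7 gene 10 ribosome binding site, with a T7 terminator downstream. The plasmid carries lacI under its own promoter, so the lac repressor keeps the cassette off until IPTG or lactose is added. Transcription also requires a host that supplies T7 RNA polymerase. The insert itself is not annotated in the feature table, but it presumably occupies the unannotated gap between the RBS and the C-terminal histidine tag. The catalogue describes an N-terminal T7 tag and a C-terminal 10xHis tag, both from the backbone. The annotation detects only a partial 9xHis match at the 3′ end and no T7 tag. A short fragment annotated as the SET1 solubility tag lies between the His tag and the terminator, and probably reflects T7-derived backbone sequence rather than a deliberate fusion.

The His tag allows affinity purification of the recombinant protein. The associated publication indicates the plasmid was used to test functional annotations of enzymes in the EC 1.1.3.15 class.
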