Features (pLannotate 1.2.2; 18 found; start..end, strand, type, name):
      1..19      +  promoter       T7 promoter: promoter for bacteriophage T7 RNA polymerase
     20..44      +  protein_bind   lac operator: The lac repressor binds to the lac operator to inhibit transcription in E. coli. This inhibition can be relieved by adding lactose or isopropyl-β-D-thiogalactopyranoside (IPTG). lac repressor encoded by lacI
     59..81      +  RBS            RBS: efficient ribosome binding site from bacteriophage T7 gene 10 (Olins and Rangwala, 1989)
   1226..1249    +  CDS            9xHis (fragment): 9xHis affinity tag
   1259..1308    +  CDS            SET1 (fragment): solubility-enhancement tag derived from T7 phage gene 10B
   1316..1363    +  terminator     T7 terminator: transcription terminator for bacteriophage T7 RNA polymerase
   1400..1828    +  rep_origin     f1 ori (sequence partly withheld): f1 bacteriophage origin of replication; arrow indicates direction of (+) strand synthesis
   1881..1985    +  promoter       AmpR promoter: bla
   1986..2846    +  CDS            AmpR: β-lactamase; bla; confers resistance to ampicillin, carbenicillin, and related antibiotics
   3017..3605    +  rep_origin     ori: high-copy-number ColE1/pMB1/pBR322/pUC origin of replication
   3791..3930    -  misc_feature   bom: basis of mobility region from pBR322
   4032..4223    -  CDS            rop: Rop protein, which maintains plasmids at low copy number; rop
   4240..4620    +  CDS            YPB1_ECOLX: Protein predicted: Swiss-Prot protein existence level 4. From Escherichia coli.
   4692..4983    -  CDS            TcR (fragment): tetracycline efflux protein; tet; confers resistance to tetracycline
   4998..5019    -  protein_bind   CAP binding site: CAP binding activates transcription in the presence of cAMP. E. coli catabolite activator protein
   5032..6114    -  CDS            lacI: lac repressor; lacI; The lac repressor binds to the lac operator to inhibit transcription in E. coli. This inhibition can be relieved by adding lactose or isopropyl-β-D-thiogalactopyranoside (IPTG).
   6115..6192    -  promoter       lacI promoter: lacI
   6200..6479    -  CDS            TcR (fragment): tetracycline efflux protein; tet; confers resistance to tetracycline
>Addgene plasmid #163274 | D8N7C7 | addgene full sequence | sequence record 354315 | Addgene NGS Result
TAATACGACTCACTATAGGGGAATTGTGAGCGGATAACAATTCCCCTCTAGAAATAATTTTGTTTAACTT
TAAGAAGGAGATATACATATGACTGCACTCGACCCGGCCTTAGCACGTCTGCGTGATGCTATCCTGCAAG
CCGCAGCTGACCGTGCACCTCTGACTTTGCGTGGTGGTGGCACGAAAGACTTTTATGGCCGTCGTCCGGC
CCCGGGTGCGACCGTTTTGGATACGCGTGAATGGTCGGGTATTGTGGACTATGACTGCGCGGAGCTTGTC
GTAACTGCTCGTTGTGGAACCCCTTTAGCAGAGGTAGAAGCAGCGTTAGCAGAACATCGCCAAATGTTAG
CATTTGAACCGCCACATTTTGCCGCTGGTGGCGCCCGTGCAACTGTAGGTGGAGCTTTTGCCTGCGGCCT
GTCAGGTCCGCGTCGTCAAAGCGTTGGCGCATTGCGCGACTTTGTTTTAGGTGCGGTAATTTTGGATGGA
CGTGGTGATCTGCTGAACTTTGGTGGTCAGGTCATGAAGAACGTAGCCGGCTATGATGTTAGCCGTTTAA
TGGCGGGTGCTTTGGGAACCTTGGGCTTAGTCGCTCAAGTGTCATTAAAAGTTCTTCCTATGCCCTTCTG
CGATGCTACTTTACGTTTTGCAATGCCTCAGGCTGAGGCTATTGACACTCTGAATCGTTGGGGTGGGCAA
CCACTCCCGATCGCGGCAAGTGCGTGGATTGACGGAACCTTATGGGTACGCCTTTGTGGTGCTGATGCTG
CTGTTCGTGCGGCGCGCGCACGTTTGGGCGGCGATCGCGTCGACGAAGCAGAAGCCTTAGCTTTGTGGCG
TGATTTGCGTGAACAAAGCCATACCTTCTTCGCACGTGCAGTGCAAGGAAGTCTTCCATTATGGCGCATT
GCGTTGCCGCCTGCAACGCCGCCCTTAGCTTTGTCGAGTGCAGCGGCGGATGATCAACTCATCGAGTGGG
GCGGTGGTCAACGTTGGTGGATCGATACTGGCAACACTCCGGCAGATGCAATTCGTGATGCAGTACGCCA
AGCAGGTGGACATGCCACACTGTTCCGCAATGGAGATCGTGACAGTGCGGTTTTCACGCCCGTGGCAGCT
CCTCTGATGGCAGTTCATAAACGCCTGAAGGATTCCTTTGACCCGCATGGTATCTTTAATCCTGGACGTC
TTTATGCGGATTTTGCGGCCGCACTCGAGCATCATCACCATCACCACCACCACCACCACTGAGATCCGGC
TGCTAACAAAGCCCGAAAGGAAGCTGAGTTGGCTGCTGCCACCGCTGAGCAATAACTAGCATAACCCCTT
GGGGCCTCTAAACGGGTCTTGAGGGGTTTTTTGCTGAAAGGAGGAACTATATCCGGATTGGCGAATGGG
[124 nt withheld, positions 1400-1523]
C
[91 nt withheld, positions 1525-1615]
A
[49 nt withheld, positions 1617-1665]
CCTTTGACGTTGGAGTCCACGTTCTTT
[37 nt withheld, positions 1693-1729]
ACCCTATCTCGGTCTATTCTTTTGATTTATAAGGGATTTTGCCGATTTCGGCCTATTGGTTAAAAAATGA
GCTGATTTAACAAAAATTTAACGCGAATTTTAACAAAATATTAACGCTTACAATTTAGGTGGCACTTTTC
GGGGAAATGTGCGCGGAACCCCTATTTGTTTATTTTTCTAAATACATTCAAATATGTATCCGCTCATGAG
ACAATAACCCTGATAAATGCTTCAATAATATTGAAAAAGGAAGAGTATGAGTATTCAACATTTCCGTGTC
GCCCTTATTCCCTTTTTTGCGGCATTTTGCCTTCCTGTTTTTGCTCACCCAGAAACGCTGGTGAAAGTAA
AAGATGCTGAAGATCAGTTGGGTGCACGAGTGGGTTACATCGAACTGGATCTCAACAGCGGTAAGATCCT
TGAGAGTTTTCGCCCCGAAGAACGTTTTCCAATGATGAGCACTTTTAAAGTTCTGCTATGTGGCGCGGTA
TTATCCCGTATTGACGCCGGGCAAGAGCAACTCGGTCGCCGCATACACTATTCTCAGAATGACTTGGTTG
AGTACTCACCAGTCACAGAAAAGCATCTTACGGATGGCATGACAGTAAGAGAATTATGCAGTGCTGCCAT
AACCATGAGTGATAACACTGCGGCCAACTTACTTCTGACAACGATCGGAGGACCGAAGGAGCTAACCGCT
TTTTTGCACAACATGGGGGATCATGTAACTCGCCTTGATCGTTGGGAACCGGAGCTGAATGAAGCCATAC
CAAACGACGAGCGTGACACCACGATGCCTGCAGCAATGGCAACAACGTTGCGCAAACTATTAACTGGCGA
ACTACTTACTCTAGCTTCCCGGCAACAATTAATAGACTGGATGGAGGCGGATAAAGTTGCAGGACCACTT
CTGCGCTCGGCCCTTCCGGCTGGCTGGTTTATTGCTGATAAATCTGGAGCCGGTGAGCGTGGGTCTCGCG
GTATCATTGCAGCACTGGGGCCAGATGGTAAGCCCTCCCGTATCGTAGTTATCTACACGACGGGGAGTCA
GGCAACTATGGATGAACGAAATAGACAGATCGCTGAGATAGGTGCCTCACTGATTAAGCATTGGTAACTG
TCAGACCAAGTTTACTCATATATACTTTAGATTGATTTAAAACTTCATTTTTAATTTAAAAGGATCTAGG
TGAAGATCCTTTTTGATAATCTCATGACCAAAATCCCTTAACGTGAGTTTTCGTTCCACTGAGCGTCAGA
CCCCGTAGAAAAGATCAAAGGATCTTCTTGAGATCCTTTTTTTCTGCGCGTAATCTGCTGCTTGCAAACA
AAAAAACCACCGCTACCAGCGGTGGTTTGTTTGCCGGATCAAGAGCTACCAACTCTTTTTCCGAAGGTAA
CTGGCTTCAGCAGAGCGCAGATACCAAATACTGTCCTTCTAGTGTAGCCGTAGTTAGGCCACCACTTCAA
GAACTCTGTAGCACCGCCTACATACCTCGCTCTGCTAATCCTGTTACCAGTGGCTGCTGCCAGTGGCGAT
AAGTCGTGTCTTACCGGGTTGGACTCAAGACGATAGTTACCGGATAAGGCGCAGCGGTCGGGCTGAACGG
GGGGTTCGTGCACACAGCCCAGCTTGGAGCGAACGACCTACACCGAACTGAGATACCTACAGCGTGAGCT
ATGAGAAAGCGCCACGCTTCCCGAAGGGAGAAAGGCGGACAGGTATCCGGTAAGCGGCAGGGTCGGAACA
GGAGAGCGCACGAGGGAGCTTCCAGGGGGAAACGCCTGGTATCTTTATAGTCCTGTCGGGTTTCGCCACC
TCTGACTTGAGCGTCGATTTTTGTGATGCTCGTCAGGGGGGCGGAGCCTATGGAAAAACGCCAGCAACGC
GGCCTTTTTACGGTTCCTGGCCTTTTGCTGGCCTTTTGCTCACATGTTCTTTCCTGCGTTATCCCCTGAT
TCTGTGGATAACCGTATTACCGCCTTTGAGTGAGCTGATACCGCTCGCCGCAGCCGAACGACCGAGCGCA
GCGAGTCAGTGAGCGAGGAAGCGGAAGAGCGCCTGATGCGGTATTTTCTCCTTACGCATCTGTGCGGTAT
TTCACACCGCAATGGTGCACTCTCAGTACAATCTGCTCTGATGCCGCATAGTTAAGCCAGTATACACTCC
GCTATCGCTACGTGACTGGGTCATGGCTGCGCCCCGACACCCGCCAACACCCGCTGACGCGCCCTGACGG
GCTTGTCTGCTCCCGGCATCCGCTTACAGACAAGCTGTGACCGTCTCCGGGAGCTGCATGTGTCAGAGGT
TTTCACCGTCATCACCGAAACGCGCGAGGCAGCTGCGGTAAAGCTCATCAGCGTGGTCGTGAAGCGATTC
ACAGATGTCTGCCTGTTCATCCGCGTCCAGCTCGTTGAGTTTCTCCAGAAGCGTTAATGTCTGGCTTCTG
ATAAAGCGGGCCATGTTAAGGGCGGTTTTTTCCTGTTTGGTCACTGATGCCTCCGTGTAAGGGGGATTTC
TGTTCATGGGGGTAATGATACCGATGAAACGAGAGAGGATGCTCACGATACGGGTTACTGATGATGAACA
TGCCCGGTTACTGGAACGTTGTGAGGGTAAACAACTGGCGGTATGGATGCGGCGGGACCAGAGAAAAATC
ACTCAGGGTCAATGCCAGCGCTTCGTTAATACAGATGTAGGTGTTCCACAGGGTAGCCAGCAGCATCCTG
CGATGCAGATCCGGAACATAATGGTGCAGGGCGCTGACTTCCGCGTTTCCAGACTTTACGAAACACGGAA
ACCGAAGACCATTCATGTTGTTGCTCAGGTCGCAGACGTTTTGCAGCAGCAGTCGCTTCACGTTCGCTCG
CGTATCGGTGATTCATTCTGCTAACCAGTAAGGCAACCCCGCCAGCCTAGCCGGGTCCTCAACGACAGGA
GCACGATCATGCGCACCCGTGGGGCCGCCATGCCGGCGATAATGGCCTGCTTCTCGCCGAAACGTTTGGT
GGCGGGACCAGTGACGAAGGCTTGAGCGAGGGCGTGCAAGATTCCGAATACCGCAAGCGACAGGCCGATC
ATCGTCGCGCTCCAGCGAAAGCGGTCCTCGCCGAAAATGACCCAGAGCGCTGCCGGCACCTGTCCTACGA
GTTGCATGATAAAGAAGACAGTCATAAGTGCGGCGACGATAGTCATGCCCCGCGCCCACCGGAAGGAGCT
GACTGGGTTGAAGGCTCTCAAGGGCATCGGTCGAGATCCCGGTGCCTAATGAGTGAGCTAACTTACATTA
ATTGCGTTGCGCTCACTGCCCGCTTTCCAGTCGGGAAACCTGTCGTGCCAGCTGCATTAATGAATCGGCC
AACGCGCGGGGAGAGGCGGTTTGCGTATTGGGCGCCAGGGTGGTTTTTCTTTTCACCAGTGAGACGGGCA
ACAGCTGATTGCCCTTCACCGCCTGGCCCTGAGAGAGTTGCAGCAAGCGGTCCACGCTGGTTTGCCCCAG
CAGGCGAAAATCCTGTTTGATGGTGGTTAACGGCGGGATATAACATGAGCTGTCTTCGGTATCGTCGTAT
CCCACTACCGAGATATCCGCACCAACGCGCAGCCCGGACTCGGTAATGGCGCGCATTGCGCCCAGCGCCA
TCTGATCGTTGGCAACCAGCATCGCAGTGGGAACGATGCCCTCATTCAGCATTTGCATGGTTTGTTGAAA
ACCGGACATGGCACTCCAGTCGCCTTCCCGTTCCGCTATCGGCTGAATTTGATTGCGAGTGAGATATTTA
TGCCAGCCAGCCAGACGCAGACGCGCCGAGACAGAACTTAATGGGCCCGCTAACAGCGCGATTTGCTGGT
GACCCAATGCGACCAGATGCTCCACGCCCAGTCGCGTACCGTCTTCATGGGAGAAAATAATACTGTTGAT
GGGTGTCTGGTCAGAGACATCAAGAAATAACGCCGGAACATTAGTGCAGGCAGCTTCCACAGCAATGGCA
TCCTGGTCATCCAGCGGATAGTTAATGATCAGCCCACTGACGCGTTGCGCGAGAAGATTGTGCACCGCCG
CTTTACAGGCTTCGACGCCGCTTCGTTCTACCATCGACACCACCACGCTGGCACCCAGTTGATCGGCGCG
AGATTTAATCGCCGCGACAATTTGCGACGGCGCGTGCAGGGCCAGACTGGAGGTGGCAACGCCAATCAGC
AACGACTGTTTGCCCGCCAGTTGTTGTGCCACGCGGTTGGGAATGTAATTCAGCTCCGCCATCGCCGCTT
CCACTTTTTCCCGCGTTTTCGCAGAAACGTGGCTGGCCTGGTTCACCACGCGGGAAACGGTCTGATAAGA
GACACCGGCATACTCTGCGACATCGTATAACGTTACTGGTTTCACATTCACCACCCTGAATTGACTCTCT
TCCGGGCGCTATCATGCCATACCGCGAAAGGTTTTGCGCCATTCGATGGTGTCCGGGATCTCGACGCTCT
CCCTTATGCGACTCCTGCATTAGGAAGCAGCCCAGTAGTAGGTTGAGGCCGTTGAGCACCGCCGCCGCAA
GGAATGGTGCATGCAAGGAGATGGCGCCCAACAGTCCCCCGGCCACGGGGCCTGCCACCATACCCACGCC
GAAACAAGCGCTCATGAGCCCGAAGTGGCGAGCCCGATCTTCCCCATCGGTGATGTCGGCGATATAGGCG
CCAGCAACCGCACCTGTGGCGCCGGTGATGCCGGCCACGATGCGTCCGGCGTAGAGGATCGAGATCTCGA
TCCCGCGAAAT
