>Addgene plasmid #163274 | D8N7C7 | depositor partial sequence | sequence record 316422 | insert gene sequence
ATGACTGCACTCGACCCGGCCTTAGCACGTCTGCGTGATGCTATCCTGCAAGCCGCAGCTGACCGTGCAC
CTCTGACTTTGCGTGGTGGTGGCACGAAAGACTTTTATGGCCGTCGTCCGGCCCCGGGTGCGACCGTTTT
GGATACGCGTGAATGGTCGGGTATTGTGGACTATGACTGCGCGGAGCTTGTCGTAACTGCTCGTTGTGGA
ACCCCTTTAGCAGAGGTAGAAGCAGCGTTAGCAGAACATCGCCAAATGTTAGCATTTGAACCGCCACATT
TTGCCGCTGGTGGCGCCCGTGCAACTGTAGGTGGAGCTTTTGCCTGCGGCCTGTCAGGTCCGCGTCGTCA
AAGCGTTGGCGCATTGCGCGACTTTGTTTTAGGTGCGGTAATTTTGGATGGACGTGGTGATCTGCTGAAC
TTTGGTGGTCAGGTCATGAAGAACGTAGCCGGCTATGATGTTAGCCGTTTAATGGCGGGTGCTTTGGGAA
CCTTGGGCTTAGTCGCTCAAGTGTCATTAAAAGTTCTTCCTATGCCCTTCTGCGATGCTACTTTACGTTT
TGCAATGCCTCAGGCTGAGGCTATTGACACTCTGAATCGTTGGGGTGGGCAACCACTCCCGATCGCGGCA
AGTGCGTGGATTGACGGAACCTTATGGGTACGCCTTTGTGGTGCTGATGCTGCTGTTCGTGCGGCGCGCG
CACGTTTGGGCGGCGATCGCGTCGACGAAGCAGAAGCCTTAGCTTTGTGGCGTGATTTGCGTGAACAAAG
CCATACCTTCTTCGCACGTGCAGTGCAAGGAAGTCTTCCATTATGGCGCATTGCGTTGCCGCCTGCAACG
CCGCCCTTAGCTTTGTCGAGTGCAGCGGCGGATGATCAACTCATCGAGTGGGGCGGTGGTCAACGTTGGT
GGATCGATACTGGCAACACTCCGGCAGATGCAATTCGTGATGCAGTACGCCAAGCAGGTGGACATGCCAC
ACTGTTCCGCAATGGAGATCGTGACAGTGCGGTTTTCACGCCCGTGGCAGCTCCTCTGATGGCAGTTCAT
AAACGCCTGAAGGATTCCTTTGACCCGCATGGTATCTTTAATCCTGGACGTCTTTATGCGGATTTTGCGG
CCGCACTCGAGCATCATCACCAT
